Addgene plasmid #22973: pCDNA GAL4 CREB 1-341 M1
Depositing lab: Marc Montminy. Depositing organization: Salk Institute for Biological Studies. Publication: Genome-wide analysis of CREB target genes reveals a core promoter requirement for cAMP responsiveness. Conkright MD, Guzman E, Flechner L, Su AI, Hogenesch JB, Montminy M. Mol Cell. 2003 Apr . 11(4):1101-8. 10.1016/S1097-2765(03)00134-5 PubMed 12718894.
Backbone
  Vector backbone: pcDNA
  Backbone size w/o insert (bp): 5000
  Vector type: Mammalian Expression
Growth in bacteria
  Bacterial resistance: Ampicillin, 100 μg/mL
  Growth temperature: 37°C
  Growth strain: DH5alpha
  Copy number: Unknown
Gene/Insert
  Gene/Insert name: CREB
  Species: R. norvegicus (rat); GAL4-fusion
  Mutation: Changed Serine 133 to Alanine of CREB
  GenBank ID: NM_031017.1
  Entrez Gene: Creb1 (a.k.a. Creb)
  Tag / fusion protein: GAL4 DNA-binding domain (N terminal on insert)
  Cloning method: Restriction Enzyme
  Sequencing primers: 5′ T7
Terms and licenses: Academic/Nonprofit Terms; Industry Terms: Not Available to Industry
Depositor comments: GAL4 DNA-binding domain fused N-terminally to full-length CREB cDNA (aa 4-341)
How to cite: pCDNA GAL4 CREB 1-341 M1 was a gift from Marc Montminy (Addgene plasmid # 22973 ; http://n2t.net/addgene:22973 ; RRID:Addgene_22973)
