[The description below was written by a language model from this plasmid's Addgene catalogue record and pLannotate feature annotations shown in this document.]
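Description:
pCDNA GAL4 CREB 1-341 M1 is a mammalian expression plasmid encoding the DNA-binding domain of yeast GAL4 fused to the N-terminus of rat CREB (Creb1). The CREB portion is essentially full length (the depositor notes residues 4–341) and carries the "M1" mutation, in which serine 133 is changed to alanine. Ser133 is the residue phosphorylated in response to cAMP signalling, and its loss prevents phosphorylation-dependent activation, so this construct serves as the non-phosphorylatable counterpart to a wild-type GAL4-CREB fusion.

The catalogue lists the backbone as pcDNA at about 5 kb without insert. The sequenced record, however, is 4,515 nt in total and shows no CMV promoter. In the annotation, the GAL4–CREB reading frame sits downstream of the SV40 enhancer/early promoter. It is followed by a fragment of SV40 large T antigen sequence and the SV40 polyadenylation signal. The expression unit is flanked by SP6 and T7 phage promoters, the latter pointing back toward the insert. This layout suggests a small SV40-driven vector rather than a typical pcDNA backbone, and the record does not resolve the difference. No mammalian selection marker is annotated, which fits transient transfection use. Propagation in E. coli relies on a high-copy ColE1/pUC-type origin and β-lactamase for ampicillin selection. Short lacI, rop and bom fragments appear to be backbone remnants.

Because GAL4 tethers the fusion to UAS sites, the plasmid is typically co-transfected with a GAL4-responsive reporter. This allows CREB transactivation to be measured independently of CRE binding and of endogenous CREB, in keeping with the associated study of the requirements for cAMP responsiveness.
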