Features (pLannotate 1.2.2; 13 found; start..end, strand, type, name):
      1..19      +  promoter       SP6 promoter: promoter for bacteriophage SP6 RNA polymerase
     34..339     +  promoter       SV40 promoter: SV40 enhancer and early promoter
    364..804     +  CDS            GAL4 DNA binding domain: DNA binding domain of the GAL4 transcriptional activator; Saccharomyces cerevisiae GAL4 (truncated)
    820..1833    +  CDS            Creb1: CREB1_RAT - Also known as Creb-1. Experimental evidence at protein level: Swiss-Prot protein existence level 1. Phosphorylation-dependent transcription factor that stimulates transcription upon binding to the DNA cAMP response element (CRE), a sequence present in many viral and cellular promoters. Transcription activation is enhanced by the TORC coactivators which act independently of Ser-119 phosphorylation. Involved in different cellular processes including the synchronization of circadian rhythmicity and the differentiation of adipose cells (By similarity). From Rattus norvegicus (Rat).
   1917..2002    +  CDS            large T antigen (fragment): large T antigen from SV40 (simian virus 40)
   2025..2159    +  polyA_signal   SV40 poly(A) signal: SV40 polyadenylation signal
   2170..2188    -  promoter       T7 promoter: promoter for bacteriophage T7 RNA polymerase
   2210..2263    -  CDS            lacI (fragment): lac repressor; lacI; The lac repressor binds to the lac operator to inhibit transcription in E. coli. This inhibition can be relieved by adding lactose or isopropyl-β-D-thiogalactopyranoside (IPTG).
   2446..3034    -  rep_origin     ori: high-copy-number ColE1/pMB1/pBR322/pUC origin of replication
   3205..4065    -  CDS            AmpR: β-lactamase; bla; confers resistance to ampicillin, carbenicillin, and related antibiotics
   4066..4170    -  promoter       AmpR promoter: bla
   4265..4300    +  CDS            rop (fragment): Rop protein, which maintains plasmids at low copy number; rop
   4402..4453    +  misc_feature   bom (fragment): basis of mobility region from pBR322
>Addgene plasmid #22973 | pCDNA GAL4 CREB 1-341 M1 | addgene full sequence | sequence record 197585 | Addgene NGS Result
ATTTAGGTGACACTATAGAACTCGATGTGGAATGTGTGTCAGTTAGGGTGTGGAAAGTCCCCAGGCTCCC
CAGCAGGCAGAAGTATGCAAAGCATGCATCTCAATTAGTCAGCAAGGAAAGTCCCCAGGCTCCCCAGCAG
GCAGAAGTATGCAAAGCATGCATCTCAATTAGTCAGCAACCATAGTCCCGCCCCTAACTCCGCCCATCCC
GCCCCTAACTCCGCCCAGTTCCGCCCATTCTCCGCCCCATGGCTGACTAATTTTTTTTATTTATGCAGAG
GCCGAGGCCGCCTCGGCCTCTGAGCTATTCCAGAAGTAGTGAAGAGGCTTTTTTGGAGGAGATCTAAGCT
AGCCTCCTGAAAGATGAAGCTACTGTCTTCTATCGAACAAGCATGCGATATTTGCCGACTTAAAAAGCTC
AAGTGCTCCAAAGAAAAACCGAAGTGCGCCAAGTGTCTGAAGAACAACTGGGAGTGTCGCTACTCTCCCA
AAACCAAAAGGTCTCCGCTGACTAGGGCACATCTGACAGAAGTGGAATCAAGGCTAGAAAGACTGGAACA
GCTATTTCTACTGATTTTTCCTCGAGAAGACCTTGACATGATTTTGAAAATGGATTCTTTACAGGATATA
AAAGCATTGTTAACAGGATTATTTGTACAAGATAATGTGAATAAAGATGCCGTCACAGATAGATTGGCTT
CAGTGGAGACTGATATGCCTCTAACATTGAGACAGCATAGAATAAGTGCGACATCATCATCGGAAGAGAG
TAGTAACAAAGGTCAAAGACAGTTGACTGTATCGCCGGAATTCGGATCCGACTCTGGAGCAGACAACCAG
CAGAGTGGAGATGCTGCTGTAACAGAAGCTGAAAGTCAACAAATGACAGTTCAAGCCCAGCCACAGATTG
CCACATTAGCCCAGGTATCCATGCCAGCAGCTCATGCGACGTCATCTGCTCCCACTGTAACCTTAGTGCA
GCTGCCCAATGGGCAGACAGTCCAGGTCCATGGGGTCATCCAGGCGGCCCAGCCATCAGTTATTCAGTCT
CCACAAGTCCAAACAGTTCAGTCTTCCTGTAAGGACTTAAAAAGACTTTTCTCCGGAACTCAGATTTCAA
CTATTGCAGAAAGTGAAGATTCACAGGAGTCTGTGGATAGTGTAACTGATTCCCAAAAACGAAGGGAAAT
CCTTTCAAGGAGGCCTGCCTACAGGAAAATTTTGAATGACTTATCTTCTGATGCACCAGGGGTGCCAAGG
ATTGAAGAAGAAAAATCAGAAGAAGAGACTTCAGCCCCTGCCATCACCACTGTAACAGTGCCAACCCCGA
TTTACCAAACTAGCAGTGGGCAGTATATTGCCATTACCCAGGGAGGAGCAATACAGCTGGCTAACAATGG
TACCGATGGGGTACAGGGCCTGCAGACATTAACCATGACCAATGCAGCTGCCACTCAGCCGGGTACTACC
ATTCTACAATATGCACAGACCACTGATGGACAGCAGATTCTAGTGCCCAGCAACCAAGTTGTTGTTCAAG
CTGCCTCTGGTGATGTACAAACATACCAGATTCGCACAGCACCCACTAGCACCATTGCCCCTGGAGTTGT
TATGGCGTCCTCCCCAGCACTTCCTACACAGCCTGCTGAAGAAGCAGCACGAAAGAGAGAGGTTCGTCTA
ATGAAGAACAGGGAAGCAGCAAGAGAATGTCGTAGAAAGAAGAAAGAATATGTGAAATGTTTAGAGAACA
GAGTGGCAGTGCTTGAAAACCAAAACAAAACATTGATTGAGGAGCTAAAAGCACTTAAGGACCTTTACTG
CCACAAGTCAGATTAATTTGGGATTTAAATTTTCACCTATTGTGGTGGAAAATGGACTGGATTGGGGGTA
CCGTCGAGCATGCATCTAGATAAGTAATGATCATAATCAGCCATATCACATCTGTAGAGGTTTTACTTGC
TTTAAAAAACCTCCCACACCTCCCCCTGAACCTGAAACATAAAATGAATGCAATTGTTGTTGTTAACTTG
TTTATTGCAGCTTATAATGGTTACAAATAAAGCAATAGCATCACAAATTTCACAAATAAAGCATTTTTTT
CACTGCATTCTAGTTGTGGTTTGTCCAAACTCATCAATGTATCTTATCATGTCTGGATCTGCCGGTCTCC
CTATAGTGAGTCGTATTAATTTCGATAAGCCAGGTTAACCTGCATTAATGAATCGGCCAACGCGCGGGGA
GAGGCGGTTTGCGTATTGGGCGCTCTTCCGCTTCCTCGCTCACTGACTCGCTGCGCTCGGTCGTTCGGCT
GCGGCGAGCGGTATCAGCTCACTCAAAGGCGGTAATACGGTTATCCACAGAATCAGGGGATAACGCAGGA
AAGAACATGTGAGCAAAAGGCCAGCAAAAGGCCAGGAACCGTAAAAAGGCCGCGTTGCTGGCGTTTTTCC
ATAGGCTCCGCCCCCCTGACGAGCATCACAAAAATCGACGCTCAAGTCAGAGGTGGCGAAACCCGACAGG
ACTATAAAGATACCAGGCGTTTCCCCCTGGAAGCTCCCTCGTGCGCTCTCCTGTTCCGACCCTGCCGCTT
ACCGGATACCTGTCCGCCTTTCTCCCTTCGGGAAGCGTGGCGCTTTCTCATAGCTCACGCTGTAGGTATC
TCAGTTCGGTGTAGGTCGTTCGCTCCAAGCTGGGCTGTGTGCACGAACCCCCCGTTCAGCCCGACCGCTG
CGCCTTATCCGGTAACTATCGTCTTGAGTCCAACCCGGTAAGACACGACTTATCGCCACTGGCAGCAGCC
ACTGGTAACAGGATTAGCAGAGCGAGGTATGTAGGCGGTGCTACAGAGTTCTTGAAGTGGTGGCCTAACT
ACGGCTACACTAGAAGAACAGTATTTGGTATCTGCGCTCTGCTGAAGCCAGTTACCTTCGGAAAAAGAGT
TGGTAGCTCTTGATCCGGCAAACAAACCACCGCTGGTAGCGGTGGTTTTTTTGTTTGCAAGCAGCAGATT
ACGCGCAGAAAAAAAGGATCTCAAGAAGATCCTTTGATCTTTTCTACGGGGTCTGACGCTCAGTGGAACG
AAAACTCACGTTAAGGGATTTTGGTCATGAGATTATCAAAAAGGATCTTCACCTAGATCCTTTTAAATTA
AAAATGAAGTTTTAAATCAATCTAAAGTATATATGAGTAAACTTGGTCTGACAGTTACCAATGCTTAATC
AGTGAGGCACCTATCTCAGCGATCTGTCTATTTCGTTCATCCATAGTTGCCTGACTCCCCGTCGTGTAGA
TAACTACGATACGGGAGGGCTTACCATCTGGCCCCAGTGCTGCAATGATACCGCGAGACCCACGCTCACC
GGCTCCAGATTTATCAGCAATAAACCAGCCAGCCGGAAGGGCCGAGCGCAGAAGTGGTCCTGCAACTTTA
TCCGCCTCCATCCAGTCTATTAATTGTTGCCGGGAAGCTAGAGTAAGTAGTTCGCCAGTTAATAGTTTGC
GCAACGTTGTTGCCATTGCTACAGGCATCGTGGTGTCACGCTCGTCGTTTGGTATGGCTTCATTCAGCTC
CGGTTCCCAACGATCAAGGCGAGTTACATGATCCCCCATGTTGTGCAAAAAAGCGGTTAGCTCCTTCGGT
CCTCCGATCGTTGTCAGAAGTAAGTTGGCCGCAGTGTTATCACTCATGGTTATGGCAGCACTGCATAATT
CTCTTACTGTCATGCCATCCGTAAGATGCTTTTCTGTGACTGGTGAGTACTCAACCAAGTCATTCTGAGA
ATAGTGTATGCGGCGACCGAGTTGCTCTTGCCCGGCGTCAATACGGGATAATACCGCGCCACATAGCAGA
ACTTTAAAAGTGCTCATCATTGGAAAACGTTCTTCGGGGCGAAAACTCTCAAGGATCTTACCGCTGTTGA
GATCCAGTTCGATGTAACCCACTCGTGCACCCAACTGATCTTCAGCATCTTTTACTTTCACCAGCGTTTC
TGGGTGAGCAAAAACAGGAAGGCAAAATGCCGCAAAAAAGGGAATAAGGGCGACACGGAAATGTTGAATA
CTCATACTCTTCCTTTTTCAATATTATTGAAGCATTTATCAGGGTTATTGTCTCATGAGCGGATACATAT
TTGAATGTATTTAGAAAAATAAACAAATAGGGGTTCCGCGCACATTTCCCCGAAAAGTGCCACCTGACGT
CTAAGAAACCATTATTATCATGACATTAACCTATAAAAATAGGCGTATCACGAGGCCCTTTCGTCTCGCG
CGTTTCGGTGATGACGGTGAAAACCTCTGACACATGCAGCTCCCGGAGACGGTCACAGCTTGTCTGTAAG
CGGATGCCGGGAGCAGACAAGCCCGTCAGGGCGCGTCAGCGGGTGTTGGCGGGTGTCGGGGCTGGCTTAA
CTATGCGGCATCAGAGCAGATTGTACTGAGAGTGCACCATATGGACATATTGTCGTTAGAACGCGGCTAC
AATTAATACATAACCTTATGTATCATACACATACG
