>Addgene plasmid #22973 | pCDNA GAL4 CREB 1-341 M1 | addgene partial sequence | sequence record 28870 | 22973 with SP6
TTAGGGTGTGGAAAGTCCCCAGGCTCCCCAGCAGGCAGAAGTATGCAAAGCATGCATCTCAATTAGTCAG
CAAGGAAAGTCCCCAGGCTCCCCAGCAGGCAGAAGTATGCAAAGCATGCATCTCAATTAGTCAGCAACCA
TAGTCCCGCCCCTAACTCCGCCCATCCCGCCCCTAACTCCGCCCAGTTCCGCCCATTCTCCGCCCCATGG
CTGACTAATTTTTTTTATTTATGCAGAGGCCGAGGCCGCCTCGGCCTCTGAGCTATTCCAGAAGTAGTGA
AGAGGCTTTTTTGGAGGAGATCTAAGCTAGCCTCCTGAAAGATGAAGCTACTGTCTTCTATCGAACAAGC
ATGCGATATTTGCCGACTTAAAAAGCTCAAGTGCTCCAAAGAAAAACCGAAGTGCGCCAAGTGTCTGAAG
AACAACTGGGAGTGTCGCTACTCTCCCAAAACCAAAAGGTCTCCGCTGACTAGGGCACATCTGACAGAAG
TGGAATCAAGGCTAGAAAGACTGGAACAGCTATTTCTACTGATTTTTCCTCGAGAAGACCTTGACATGAT
TTTGAAAATGGATTCTTTACAGGATATAAAAGCATTGTTAACAGGATTATTTGTACAAGATAATGTGAAT
AAAGATGCCGTCACAGATAGATTGGCTTCAGTGGAGACTGATATGCCTCTAACATTGAGACAGCATAGAA
TAAGTGCGACATCATCATCGGAAGAGAGTAGTAACAAAGGTCAAAGACAGTTGACTGTATCGCCGGAATT
CGGATCCGACTCTGGAGCAGACAACCAGCAGAGTGGAGATGCTGCTGTAACAGAAGCTGAAAGTCAACAA
ATGACAGTTCAAGCCCAGCCACAGATTGCCACATTAGCCCAGGTATCCATGCCAGCAGCTCATGCGACGT
CATCTGCTCCCACTGTAACC
