>Addgene plasmid #22973 | pCDNA GAL4 CREB 1-341 M1 | addgene partial sequence | sequence record 28871 | 22973 with Gal4 N-term
GGATCCGACTCTGGAGCAGACAACCAGCAGAGTGGAGATGCTGCTGTAACAGAAGCTGAAAGTCAACAAA
TGACAGTTCAAGCCCAGCCACAGATTGCCACATTAGCCCAGGTATCCATGCCAGCAGCTCATGCGACGTC
ATCTGCTCCCACTGTAACCTTAGTGCAGCTGCCCAATGGGCAGACAGTCCAGGTCCATGGGGTCATCCAG
GCGGCCCAGCCATCAGTTATTCAGTCTCCACAAGTCCAAACAGTTCAGTCTTCCTGTAAGGACTTAAAAA
GACTTTTCTCCGGAACTCAGATTTCAACTATTGCAGAAAGTGAAGATTCACAGGAGTCTGTGGATAGTGT
AACTGATTCCCAAAAACGAAGGGAAATCCTTTCAAGGAGGCCTGCCTACAGGAAAATTTTGAATGACTTA
TCTTCTGATGCACCAGGGGTGCCAAGGATTGAAGAAGAAAAATCAGAAGAAGAGACTTCAGCCCCTGCCA
TCACCACTGTAACAGTGCCAACCCCGATTTACCAAACTAGCAGTGGGCAGTATATTGCCATTACCCAGGG
AGGAGCAATACAGCT
